>Addgene plasmid #200730 | pLenti-C-Myc-DDK-IRES-Puro HNRNPR | addgene full sequence | sequence record 409225 | Addgene NGS Result
GTTTAAACCTAGGCGTAGCGGCCGCAAATTCCGCCCCTCTCCCTCCCCCCCCCCTAACGTTACTGGCCGA
AGCCGCTTGGAATAAGGCCGGTGTGCGTTTGTCTATATGTTATTTTCCACCATATTGCCGTCTTTTGGCA
ATGTGAGGGCCCGGAAACCTGGCCCTGTCTTCTTGACGAGCATTCCTAGGGGTCTTTCCCCTCTCGCCAA
AGGAATGCAAGGTCTGTTGAATGTCGTGAAGGAAGCAGTTCCTCTGGAAGCTTCTTGAAGACAAACAACG
TCTGTAGCGACCCTTTGCAGGCAGCGGAACCCCCCACCTGGCGACAGGTGCCTCTGCGGCCAAAAGCCAC
GTGTATAAGATACACCTGCAAAGGCGGCACAACCCCAGTGCCACGTTGTGAGTTGGATAGTTGTGGAAAG
AGTCAAATGGCTCTCCTCAAGCGTATTCAACAAGGGGCTGAAGGATGCCCAGAAGGTACCCCATTGTATG
GGATCTGATCTGGGGCCTCGGTGCACATGCTTTACATGTGTTTAGTCGAGGTTAAAAAAACGTCTAGGCC
CCCCGAACCACGGGGACGTGGTTTTCCTTTGAAAAACACGATGATAATATGACCGAGTACAAGCCCACGG
TGCGCCTCGCCACCCGCGACGACGTCCCCCGGGCAGTACGCACCCTCGCCGCCGCGTTCGCCGACTACCC
CGCCACGCGCCACACCGTCGATCCAGACCGCCACATCGAGCGGGTCACCGAGCTGCAAGAACTCTTCCTC
ACGCGCGTCGGGCTCGACATCGGCAAGGTGTGGGTCGCGGACGACGGCGCCGCGGTGGCGGTCTGGACCA
CGCCGGAGAGCGTCGAAGCGGGGGCGGTGTTCGCCGAGATCGGCCCGCGCATGGCCGAGTTGAGCGGTTC
CCGGCTGGCCGCGCAGCAACAGATGGAAGGCCTCCTGGCGCCGCACCGGCCCAAGGAGCCCGCGTGGTTC
CTGGCCACCGTCGGCGTCTCGCCCGACCACCAGGGCAAGGGTCTGGGCAGCGCCGTCGTGCTCCCCGGAG
TGGAGGCGGCCGAGCGCGCCGGGGTGCCCGCCTTCCTGGAGACCTCCGCGCCCCGCAACCTCCCCTTCTA
CGAGCGGCTCGGCTTCACCGTCACCGCCGACGTCGAGGTGCCCGAAGGACCGCGCACCTGGTGCATGACC
CGCAAGCCCGGTGCCTGATGTACAAGTAGGATTCGTCGAGGGACCTAATAACTTCGTATAGCATACATTA
TACGAAGTTATACATGTTTAAGGGTTCCGGTTCCACTAGGTACAATTCGATATCAAGCTTATCGATAATC
AACCTCTGGATTACAAAATTTGTGAAAGATTGACTGGTATTCTTAACTATGTTGCTCCTTTTACGCTATG
TGGATACGCTGCTTTAATGCCTTTGTATCATGCTATTGCTTCCCGTATGGCTTTCATTTTCTCCTCCTTG
TATAAATCCTGGTTGCTGTCTCTTTATGAGGAGTTGTGGCCCGTTGTCAGGCAACGTGGCGTGGTGTGCA
CTGTGTTTGCTGACGCAACCCCCACTGGTTGGGGCATTGCCACCACCTGTCAGCTCCTTTCCGGGACTTT
CGCTTTCCCCCTCCCTATTGCCACGGCGGAACTCATCGCCGCCTGCCTTGCCCGCTGCTGGACAGGGGCT
CGGCTGTTGGGCACTGACAATTCCGTGGTGTTGTCGGGGAAATCATCGTCCTTTCCTTGGCTGCTCGCCT
GTGTTGCCACCTGGATTCTGCGCGGGACGTCCTTCTGCTACGTCCCTTCGGCCCTCAATCCAGCGGACCT
TCCTTCCCGCGGCCTGCTGCCGGCTCTGCGGCCTCTTCCGCGTCTTCGCCTTCGCCCTCAGACGAGTCGG
ATCTCCCTTTGGGCCGCCTCCCCGCATCGATACCGTCGACCTCGATCGAGACCTAGAAAAACATGGAGCA
ATCACAAGTAGCAATACAGCAGCTACCAATGCTGATTGTGCCTGGCTAGAAGCACAAGAGGAGGAGGAGG
TGGGTTTTCCAGTCACACCTCAGGTACCTTTAAGACCAATGACTTACAAGGCAGCTGTAGATCTTAGCCA
CTTTTTAAAAGAAAAGGGGGGACTGGAAGGGCTAATTCACTCCCAACGAAGACAAGATATCCTTGATCTG
TGGATCTACCACACACAAGGCTACTTCCCTGATTGGCAGAACTACACACCAGGGCCAGGGATCAGATATC
CACTGACCTTTGGATGGTGCTACAAGCTAGTACCAGTTGAGCAAGAGAAGGTAGAAGAAGCCAATGAAGG
AGAGAACACCCGCTTGTTACACCCTGTGAGCCTGCATGGGATGGATGACCCGGAGAGAGAAGTATTAGAG
TGGAGGTTTGACAGCCGCCTAGCATTTCATCACATGGCCCGAGAGCTGCATCCGGACTGTACTGGGTCTC
TCTGGTTAGACCAGATCTGAGCCTGGGAGCTCTCTGGCTAACTAGGGAACCCACTGCTTAAGCCTCAATA
AAGCTTGCCTTGAGTGCTTCAAGTAGTGTGTGCCCGTCTGTTGTGTGACTCTGGTAACTAGAGATCCCTC
AGACCCTTTTAGTCAGTGTGGAAAATCTCTAGCAGCATGTGAGCAAAAGGCCAGCAAAAGGCCAGGAACC
GTAAAAAGGCCGCGTTGCTGGCGTTTTTCCATAGGCTCCGCCCCCCTGACGAGCATCACAAAAATCGACG
CTCAAGTCAGAGGTGGCGAAACCCGACAGGACTATAAAGATACCAGGCGTTTCCCCCTGGAAGCTCCCTC
GTGCGCTCTCCTGTTCCGACCCTGCCGCTTACCGGATACCTGTCCGCCTTTCTCCCTTCGGGAAGCGTGG
CGCTTTCTCATAGCTCACGCTGTAGGTATCTCAGTTCGGTGTAGGTCGTTCGCTCCAAGCTGGGCTGTGT
GCACGAACCCCCCGTTCAGCCCGACCGCTGCGCCTTATCCGGTAACTATCGTCTTGAGTCCAACCCGGTA
AGACACGACTTATCGCCACTGGCAGCAGCCGCTGGTAACAGGATTAGCAGAGCGAGGTATGTAGGCGGTG
CTACAGAGTTCTTGAAGTGGTGGCCTAACTACGGCTACACTAGAAGAACAGTATTTGGTATCTGCGCTCT
GCTGAAGCCAGTTACCTTCGGAAAAAGAGTTGGTAGCTCTTGATCCGGCAAACAAACCACCGCTGGTAGC
GGTGGTTTTTTTGTTTGCAAGCAGCAGATTACGCGCAGAAAAAAAGGATCTCAAGAAGATCCTTTGATCT
TTTCTACGGGGTCTGACGCTCAGTGGAACGAAAACTCACGTTAAGGGATTTTGGTCATGATTACGCCCCG
CCCTGCCACTCATCGCAGTACTGTTGTAATTCATTAAGCATTCTGCCGACATGGAAGCCATCACAAACGG
CATGATGAACCTGAATCGCCAGCGGCATCAGCACCTTGTCGCCTTGCGTATAATATTTGCCCATGGTGAA
AACGGGGGCGAAGAAGTTGTCCATATTGGCCACGTTTAAATCAAAACTGGTGAAACTCACCCAGGGATTG
GCTGAGACGAAAAACATATTCTCAATAAACCCTTTAGGGAAATAGGCCAGGTTTTCACCGTAACACGCCA
CATCTTGCGAATATATGTGTAGAAACTGCCGGAAATCGTCGTGGTATTCACTCCAGAGCGATGAAAACGT
TTCAGTTTGCTCATGGAAAACGGTGTAACAAGGGTGAACACTATCCCATATCACCAGCTCACCGTCTTTC
ATTGCCATACGGAACTCCGGATGAGCATTCATCAGGCGGGCAAGAATGTGAATAAAGGCCGGATAAAACT
TGTGCTTATTTTTCTTTACGGTCTTTAAAAAGGCCGTAATATCCAGCTGAACGGTCTGGTTATAGGTACA
TTGAGCAACTGACTGAAATGCCTCAAAATGTTCTTTACGATGCCATTGGGATATATCAACGGTGGTATAT
CCAGTGATTTTTTTCTCCATACTCTTCCTTTTTCAATATTATTGAAGCATTTATCAGGGTTATTGTCTCA
TGAGCGGATACATATTTGAATGTATTTAGAAAAATAAACAAATAGGGGTTCCGCGCACATTTCCCCGAAA
AGTGCCACCTGACGTCGACGGATCGGGAGATCTCCCGATCCCCTATGGTGCACTCTCAGTACAATCTGCT
CTGATGCCGCATAGTTAAGCCAGTATCTGCTCCCTGCTTGTGTGTTGGAGGTCGCTGAGTAGTGCGCGAG
CAAAATTTAAGCTACAACAAGGCAAGGCTTGACCGACAATTGCATGAAGAATCTGCTTAGGGTTAGGCGT
TTTGCGCTGCTTCGCGATGTACGGGCCAGATATCGCGTTGACATTGATTATTGACTAGTTATTAATAGTA
ATCAATTACGGGGTCATTAGTTCATAGCCCATATATGGAGTTCCGCGTTACATAACTTACGGTAAATGGC
CCGCCTGGCTGACCGCCCAACGACCCCCGCCCATTGACGTCAATAATGACGTATGTTCCCATAGTAACGC
CAATAGGGACTTTCCATTGACGTCAATGGGTGGAGTATTTACGGTAAACTGCCCACTTGGCAGTACATCA
AGTGTATCATATGCCAAGTACGCCCCCTATTGACGTCAATGACGGTAAATGGCCCGCCTGGCATTATGCC
CAGTACATGACCTTATGGGACTTTCCTACTTGGCAGTACATCTACGTATTAGTCATCGCTATTACCATGG
TGATGCGGTTTTGGCAGTACATCAATGGGCGTGGATAGCGGTTTGACTCACGGGGATTTCCAAGTCTCCA
CCCCATTGACGTCAATGGGAGTTTGTTTTGGCACCAAAATCAACGGGACTTTCCAAAATGTCGTAACAAC
TCCGCCCCATTGACGCAAATGGGCGGTAGGCGTGTACGGTGGGAGGTCTATATAAGCAGCGCGTTTTGCC
TGTACTGGGTCTCTCTGGTTAGACCAGATCTGAGCCTGGGAGCTCTCTGGCTAACTAGGGAACCCACTGC
TTAAGCCTCAATAAAGCTTGCCTTGAGTGCTTCAAGTAGTGTGTGCCCGTCTGTTGTGTGACTCTGGTAA
CTAGAGATCCCTCAGACCCTTTTAGTCAGTGTGGAAAATCTCTAGCAGTGGCGCCCGAACAGGGACTTGA
AAGCGAAAGGGAAACCAGAGGAGCTCTCTCGACGCAGGACTCGGCTTGCTGAAGCGCGCACGGCAAGAGG
CGAGGGGCGGCGACTGGTGAGTACGCCAAAAATTTTGACTAGCGGAGGCTAGAAGGAGAGAGATGGGTGC
GAGAGCGTCAGTATTAAGCGGGGGAGAATTAGATCGCGATGGGAAAAAATTCGGTTAAGGCCAGGGGGAA
AGAAAAAATATAAATTAAAACATATAGTATGGGCAAGCAGGGAGCTAGAACGATTCGCAGTTAATCCTGG
CCTGTTAGAAACATCAGAAGGCTGTAGACAAATACTGGGACAGCTACAACCATCCCTTCAGACAGGATCA
GAAGAACTTAGATCATTATATAATACAGTAGCAACCCTCTATTGTGTGCATCAAAGGATAGAGATAAAAG
ACACCAAGGAAGCTTTAGACAAGATAGAGGAAGAGCAAAACAAAAGTAAGACCACCGCACAGCAAGCGGC
CGGCCGCTGATCTTCAGACCTGGAGGAGGAGATATGAGGGACAATTGGAGAAGTGAATTATATAAATATA
AAGTAGTAAAAATTGAACCATTAGGAGTAGCACCCACCAAGGCAAAGAGAAGAGTGGTGCAGAGAGAAAA
AAGAGCAGTGGGAATAGGAGCTTTGTTCCTTGGGTTCTTGGGAGCAGCAGGAAGCACTATGGGCGCAGCG
TCAATGACGCTGACGGTACAGGCCAGACAATTATTGTCTGGTATAGTGCAGCAGCAGAACAATTTGCTGA
GGGCTATTGAGGCGCAACAGCATCTGTTGCAACTCACAGTCTGGGGCATCAAGCAGCTCCAGGCAAGAAT
CCTGGCTGTGGAAAGATACCTAAAGGATCAACAGCTCCTGGGGATTTGGGGTTGCTCTGGAAAACTCATT
TGCACCACTGCTGTGCCTTGGAATGCTAGTTGGAGTAATAAATCTCTGGAACAGATTTGGAATCACACGA
CCTGGATGGAGTGGGACAGAGAAATTAACAATTACACAAGCTTAATACACTCCTTAATTGAAGAATCGCA
AAACCAGCAAGAAAAGAATGAACAAGAATTATTGGAATTAGATAAATGGGCAAGTTTGTGGAATTGGTTT
AACATAACAAATTGGCTGTGGTATATAAAATTATTCATAATGATAGTAGGAGGCTTGGTAGGTTTAAGAA
TAGTTTTTGCTGTACTTTCTATAGTGAATAGAGTTAGGCAGGGATATTCACCATTATCGTTTCAGACCCA
CCTCCCAACCCCGAGGGGACCCGACAGGCCCGAAGGAATAGAAGAAGAAGGTGGAGAGAGAGACAGAGAC
AGATCCATTCGATTAGTGAACGGATCGGCACTGCGTGCGCCAATTCTGCAGACAAATGGCAGTATTCATC
CACAATTTTAAAAGAAAAGGGGGGATTGGGGGGTACAGTGCAGGGGAAAGAATAGTAGACATAATAGCAA
CAGACATACAAACTAAAGAATTACAAAAACAAATTACAAAAATTCAAAATTTTCGGGTTTATTACAGGGA
CAGCAGAGATCCAGTTTGGTTAGTACCGGGCCCGCTCTAGACATGTCCAATATGACCGCCATGTTGACAT
TGATTATTGACTAGTTATTAATAGTAATCAATTACGGGGTCATTAGTTCATAGCCCATATATGGAGTTCC
GCGTTACATAACTTACGGTAAATGGCCCGCCTGGCTGACCGCCCAACGACCCCCGCCCATTGACGTCAAT
AATGACGTATGTTCCCATAGTAACGCCAATAGGGACTTTCCATTGACGTCAATGGGTGGAGTATTTACGG
TAAACTGCCCACTTGGCAGTACATCAAGTGTATCATATGCCAAGTCCGCCCCCTATTGACGTCAATGACG
GTAAATGGCCCGCCTGGCATTATGCCCAGTACATGACCTTACGGGACTTTCCTACTTGGCAGTACATCTA
CGTATTAGTCATCGCTATTACCATGGTGATGCGGTTTTGGCAGTACACCAATGGGCGTGGATAGCGGTTT
GACTCACGGGGATTTCCAAGTCTCCACCCCATTGACGTCAATGGGAGTTTGTTTTGGCACCAAAATCAAC
GGGACTTTCCAAAATGTCGTAATAACCCCGCCCCGTTGACGCAAATGGGCGGTAGGCGTGTACGGTGGGA
GGTCTATATAAGCAGAGCTCGTTTAGTGAACCGTCAGAATTTTGTAATACGACTCACTATAGGGCGGCCG
GGAATTCGTCGACTGGATCCGGTACCGAGGAGATCTGCCGCCGCGATCGCATGGCTAATCAGGTGAATGG
TAATGCGGTACAGTTAAAAGAAGAGGAAGAACCAATGGATACTTCCAGTGTAACTCACACAGAACACTAC
AAGACACTGATAGAGGCAGGCCTCCCACAGAAGGTGGCAGAAAGACTTGATGAAATATTTCAGACAGGAT
TGGTAGCTTATGTCGATCTTGATGAAAGAGCAATTGATGCTCTCAGGGAATTTAATGAAGAAGGAGCTCT
GTCTGTACTACAGCAGTTCAAGGAAAGTGACTTATCACATGTTCAGAACAAAAGTGCATTTTTATGTGGA
GTTATGAAGACCTACAGGCAGAGAGAGAAACAGGGGAGCAAGGTGCAAGAGTCCACAAAGGGACCTGATG
AAGCGAAGATCAAGGCCTTGCTTGAGAGAACTGGTTATACTCTGGATGTAACCACAGGACAGAGGAAGTA
TGGTGGTCCTCCACCAGACAGTGTGTACTCTGGCGTGCAACCTGGAATTGGAACGGAGGTATTTGTAGGC
AAAATACCAAGGGATTTATATGAGGATGAGTTGGTGCCCCTTTTTGAGAAGGCCGGACCCATTTGGGATC
TACGTCTTATGATGGATCCACTGTCCGGTCAGAATAGAGGGTATGCATTTATCACCTTCTGTGGAAAGGA
AGCTGCACAGGAAGCCGTGAAACTGTGTGACAGCTATGAAATTCGCCCTGGTAAACACCTTGGAGTGTGC
ATTTCTGTGGCAAACAACAGACTTTTTGTTGGATCCATTCCGAAGAATAAGACTAAAGAAAACATTTTGG
AAGAATTCAGTAAAGTCACAGAGGGTTTGGTGGACGTTATTCTCTATCATCAACCCGATGACAAAAAGAA
GAATCGGGGGTTCTGCTTCCTTGAATATGAGGATCACAAGTCAGCAGCACAAGCCAGACGCCGGCTGATG
AGTGGAAAAGTAAAAGTGTGGGGAAATGTAGTTACAGTTGAATGGGCTGACCCTGTGGAAGAACCAGATC
CAGAAGTCATGGCTAAGGTAAAAGTTTTGTTTGTGAGAAACTTGGCTACTACGGTGACAGAAGAAATATT
GGAAAAGTCATTTTCTGAATTTGGAAAACTCGAAAGAGTAAAGAAGTTGAAAGATTATGCATTTGTTCAT
TTTGAAGACAGAGGAGCAGCTGTTAAGGCTATGGATGAAATGAATGGCAAAGAAATAGAAGGGGAAGAAA
TTGAAATAGTCTTAGCCAAGCCACCAGACAAGAAAAGGAAAGAGCGCCAAGCTGCTAGACAGGCCTCCAG
AAGCACTGCGTATGAAGATTATTACTACCACCCTCCTCCTCGCATGCCACCTCCAATTAGAGGTCGGGGT
CGTGGTGGGGGGAGAGGTGGATATGGCTACCCTCCAGATTACTACGGCTATGAAGATTACTATGATGATT
ACTATGGTTATGATTATCACGACTATCGTGGAGGCTATGAAGATCCCTACTACGGCTATGATGATGGCTA
TGCAGTAAGAGGAAGAGGAGGAGGAAGGGGAGGGCGAGGTGCTCCACCACCACCAAGGGGGAGGGGAGCA
CCACCTCCAAGAGGTAGAGCTGGCTATTCACAGAGGGGGGCACCTTTGGGACCACCAAGAGGCTCTAGGG
GTGGCAGAGGGGGTCCTGCTCAACAGCAGAGAGGCCGTGGTTCCCGTGGATCTCGGGGCAATCGTGGGGG
CAATGTAGGAGGCAAGAGAAAGGCAGATGGGTACAACCAGCCTGATTCCAAGCGTCGTCAGACCAACAAC
CAACAGAACTGGGGTTCCCAACCCATCGCTCAGCAGCCGCTTCAGCAAGGTGGTGACTATTCTGGTAACT
ATGGTTACAATAATGACAACCAGGAATTTTATCAGGATACTTATGGGCAACAGTGGAAGACGCGTACGCG
GCCGCTCGAGCAGAAACTCATCTCAGAAGAGGATCTGGCAGCAAATGATATCCTGGATTACAAGGATGAC
GACGATAAG
Features (pLannotate 1.2.2; 25 found; start..end, strand, type, name):
    145..607     +  misc_feature   IRES: internal ribosome entry site (IRES) of the encephalomyocarditis virus (EMCV)
    609..1208    +  CDS            PuroR: puromycin N-acetyltransferase; pac from Streptomyces alboniger; confers resistance to puromycin
   1238..1271    +  protein_bind   loxP: Cre-mediated recombination occurs in the 8-bp core sequence (GCATACAT). Cre recombinase
   1304..1327    +  misc_feature   MCS (fragment): pBluescript multiple cloning site
   1327..1915    +  misc_feature   WPRE: woodchuck hepatitis virus posttranscriptional regulatory element
   1916..1935    +  misc_feature   MCS (fragment): pBluescript multiple cloning site
   1937..2437    +  CDS            nef (fragment): NEF_HV1LA - Experimental evidence at protein level: Swiss-Prot protein existence level 1. Extracellular Nef protein targets CD4(+) T-lymphocytes for apoptosis by interacting with CXCR4 surface receptors. From Human immunodeficiency virus type 1 group M subtype B (isolate Lai) (HIV-1).
   2444..2624    +  LTR            5' LTR (truncated): truncated 5' long terminal repeat (LTR) from HIV-1
   2686..3274    -  rep_origin     ori: high-copy-number ColE1/pMB1/pBR322/pUC origin of replication
   3354..4010    -  CDS            cat: CAT_ECOLX - Experimental evidence at protein level: Swiss-Prot protein existence level 1. This enzyme is an effector of chloramphenicol resistance in bacteria. From Escherichia coli. This protein is used as a marker in many commonly used cloning vectors, such as pACYC184.
   4011..4115    -  promoter       AmpR promoter: bla
   4174..4226    -  misc_feature   bom (fragment): basis of mobility region from pBR322
   4380..4759    +  enhancer       CMV enhancer: human cytomegalovirus immediate early enhancer
   4760..4959    +  promoter       CMV promoter: human cytomegalovirus (CMV) immediate early promoter
   4977..5157    +  LTR            5' LTR (truncated): truncated 5' long terminal repeat (LTR) from HIV-1
   5204..5329    +  misc_feature   HIV-1 Ψ: packaging signal of human immunodeficiency virus type 1
   5313..5651    +  CDS            HIV-1 gag (fragment): gag protein from human immunodeficiency virus 1; gag
   5826..6059    +  misc_feature   RRE: The Rev response element (RRE) of HIV-1 allows for Rev-dependent mRNA export from the nucleus to the cytoplasm.
   6436..6536    +  CDS            Rev (fragment): human immunodeficiency virus 1 (HIV-1) Rev protein; rev; enhances nuclear export of unspliced and incompletely spliced viral mRNAs
   6586..6703    +  misc_feature   cPPT/CTS: central polypurine tract and central termination sequence of HIV-1
   6786..7165    +  enhancer       CMV enhancer: human cytomegalovirus immediate early enhancer
   7167..7366    +  promoter       CMV promoter: human cytomegalovirus (CMV) immediate early promoter
   7395..7413    +  promoter       T7 promoter: promoter for bacteriophage T7 RNA polymerase
   7471..9369    +  CDS            HNRNPR: HNRPR_HUMAN - Also known as HNRPR. Experimental evidence at protein level: Swiss-Prot protein existence level 1. Component of ribonucleosomes, which are complexes of at least 20 other different heterogeneous nuclear ribonucleoproteins (hnRNP). hnRNP play an important role in processing of precursor mRNA in the nucleus. From Homo sapiens (Human).
   9436..1       +  CDS            3xFLAG (fragment) (across the origin): three tandem FLAG® epitope tags
