[The description below was written by a language model from this plasmid's Addgene catalogue record and pLannotate feature annotations shown in this document.]
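Description:
pLenti-C-Myc-DDK-IRES-Puro HNRNPR is a lentiviral mammalian expression plasmid of about 9.5 kb, built on the commercial pLenti-C-Myc-DDK-IRES-Puro backbone, for delivering tagged human HNRNPR. This protein is a heterogeneous nuclear ribonucleoprotein involved in nuclear pre-mRNA processing. In bacteria the plasmid replicates from a high-copy ColE1/pUC-type origin and is selected with chloramphenicol through a cat gene driven by the bla (AmpR) promoter.

The viral genome is transcribed from a hybrid 5' end, in which a CMV enhancer/promoter sits upstream of a truncated HIV-1 LTR, an arrangement that generally allows Tat-independent production of genomic RNA in packaging cells. Next come the Ψ packaging signal with a gag fragment, the RRE for Rev-dependent nuclear export, and the cPPT/CTS, which aids nuclear import of the reverse-transcribed genome. An internal CMV enhancer/promoter, followed by a T7 promoter, drives the HNRNPR coding sequence. The catalogue describes a C-terminal Myc-DDK (FLAG) tag from the backbone. The feature table annotates only a FLAG-type fragment shortly after the insert and does not call the Myc epitope separately.

An EMCV IRES then links puromycin N-acetyltransferase to the same transcript, so puromycin resistance reports expression of the bicistronic message. A single annotated loxP site, a WPRE to boost transcript stability and expression, a nef fragment and the second truncated LTR complete the cassette. The construct is intended for making lentiviral particles to transduce mammalian cells and select stable populations expressing epitope-tagged HNRNPR, which can be detected or immunoprecipitated through the tag. The cloning sites used are not recorded.
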