Addgene plasmid #200730: pLenti-C-Myc-DDK-IRES-Puro HNRNPR
Purpose: Lentiviral expression of Flag-Tagged human HNRNPR
Depositing lab: Claudio Alarcón. Depositing organization: Yale University.
Backbone
  Vector backbone: pLenti-C-Myc-DDK-IRES-Puro
  Backbone manufacturer: Origene
  Vector type: Mammalian Expression, Lentiviral
  Selectable markers: Puromycin
Growth in bacteria
  Bacterial resistance: Chloramphenicol, 25 μg/mL
  Growth temperature: 37°C
  Growth strain: NEB Stable
  Copy number: Unknown
Gene/Insert
  Gene/Insert name: HNRNPR
  Species: H. sapiens (human)
  Entrez Gene: HNRNPR (a.k.a. HNRPR, NEDDFSB, hnRNP-R)
  Promoter: CMV
  Tag / fusion protein: Myc-DDK from backbone plasmid (C terminal on backbone)
  Cloning method: Restriction Enzyme; 5′ cloning site Unknown (unknown if destroyed)
  Sequencing primers: 5′ V2-F; 3′ IRES100-R
Terms and licenses: Academic/Nonprofit Terms; Industry Terms: Not Available to Industry
How to cite: pLenti-C-Myc-DDK-IRES-Puro HNRNPR was a gift from Claudio Alarcón (Addgene plasmid # 200730 ; http://n2t.net/addgene:200730 ; RRID:Addgene_200730)
